Addgene plasmid #170606: p663-UBC-miniTurbo-V5-SCYL3_IDG-K
Purpose: Gateway destination clone of SCYL3 (human) tagged with N-terminal miniTurbo-V5 for generating protein-proximity networks using proximity-dependent biotinylation proteomics
Depositing lab: Ben Major. Depositing organization: Washington University in Saint Louis.
Backbone
  Vector backbone: pDest663
  Backbone manufacturer: PEL
  Backbone size w/o insert (bp): 9019
  Vector type: Mammalian Expression, Lentiviral ; Gateway Destination
  Selectable markers: Puromycin
Growth in bacteria
  Bacterial resistance: Ampicillin, 100 μg/mL
  Growth temperature: 30°C
  Growth strain: NEB Stable
  Copy number: Low Copy
Gene/Insert
  Gene/Insert name: miniTurbo-V5-SCYL3 (alt name: miniTurbo-V5)
  Species: H. sapiens (human)
  Entrez Gene: SCYL3 (a.k.a. PACE1, PACE-1, RP1-97P20.2)
  Promoter: Ubiquitin
  Tag / fusion protein: miniTurbo-V5 (N terminal on insert)
  Cloning method: Gateway Cloning
  Sequencing primers: 5′ TGAAGCTCCGGTTTTGAACT; 3′ AATAGACCCGTGAAGCTGATC
Terms and licenses: Academic/Nonprofit Terms; Industry Terms: Not Available to Industry
Depositor comments: These plasmids were generated as part of the Illuminating the Druggable Genome (IDG) program sponsored by the NIH Common Fund. The goal of this program is to identify, gather, and distribute information and resources for proteins that currently are not well-studied yet belong to commonly drug-targeted protein families: protein kinases, non-olfactory G-protein coupled receptors (GPCRs), and ion channels. The IDG program is designed to develop fundamental research tools for understudied proteins, elucidate their function, and disseminate the IDG-related resources and data to the greater scientific community. These lentiviral gateway destination plasmids were generated, as part of the Kinase-Data and Resource Generating Center (DRGC), using the single fragment or multisite gateway cloning technology. They were used for generating proteomics-based protein-interaction and protein-proximity networks that can be accessed through the kinase-DRGC website https://darkkinome.org/. Each plasmid has either an N- or C-terminal fusion protein (Flag/ V5/V5-miniTurbo/V5-TurboID/miniTurbo-V5/TurboID-V5) tagged understudied kinase driven under either a CMV or Ubiquitin (UBC) promoter. All inserts in the pENTR plasmids used to generate the deposited destination plasmids were end-sequenced and insert size validated prior to multi-site gateway cloning. The combined insert size of the single fragment or three fragment destination plasmids were confirmed by restriction digestion (BsrGI, and EcoRV for pDest667; BsrGI, EcoRV, and BstZ17I for pDest663; and BsrGI for pHAGE) and all plasmids were partially sequenced to ensure in-frame ORFs and fusion tags.
How to cite: p663-UBC-miniTurbo-V5-SCYL3_IDG-K was a gift from Ben Major (Addgene plasmid # 170606 ; http://n2t.net/addgene:170606 ; RRID:Addgene_170606)
