[The description below was written by a language model from this plasmid's Addgene catalogue record and pLannotate feature annotations shown in this document.]
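Description:
p663-UBC-miniTurbo-V5-SCYL3_IDG-K is a lentiviral mammalian expression plasmid built on the pDest663 Gateway destination backbone by multisite Gateway recombination. It is maintained in E. coli through a ColE1/pUC-type origin and ampicillin resistance (AmpR); the catalogue lists it as low copy even though the annotated origin is of the high-copy type. An f1 origin and an SV40 origin are also annotated. The viral portion follows a third-generation layout. An RSV promoter is fused to a truncated HIV-1 5' LTR, followed by the Ψ packaging signal with a gag fragment, the Rev response element and the cPPT/CTS. A second truncated LTR downstream is followed by an SV40 polyadenylation signal. Together these elements allow the genomic RNA to be transcribed in packaging cells, exported in a Rev-dependent manner, encapsidated and integrated into target cells.

The payload is driven by the human ubiquitin C (UbC) promoter, which is flanked by attB4 and attB5 recombination scars. It directs expression of miniTurbo, an engineered, N-terminally truncated E. coli biotin ligase, fused upstream of human SCYL3 (also known as PACE1), which sits between attB1 and attB2 sites. The catalogue describes a V5 epitope between miniTurbo and SCYL3. The feature table does not annotate V5 separately, although an unannotated gap lies between miniTurbo and attB1. SCYL3 is annotated as a fragment match to the reference protein. A WPRE follows the fusion to enhance transcript expression, and a separate mouse PGK promoter drives puromycin N-acetyltransferase for selecting transduced cells.

The plasmid was produced within a program on understudied kinases. It is intended for proximity-dependent biotinylation proteomics, in which miniTurbo labels proteins near SCYL3 so they can be captured and identified to map its protein-proximity network.
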