Features (pLannotate 1.2.2; 32 found; start..end, strand, type, name):
    553..690     +  CDS            nef (fragment): NEF_HV1LA - Experimental evidence at protein level: Swiss-Prot protein existence level 1. Extracellular Nef protein targets CD4(+) T-lymphocytes for apoptosis by interacting with CXCR4 surface receptors. From Human immunodeficiency virus type 1 group M subtype B (isolate Lai) (HIV-1).
    676..856     +  LTR            5' LTR (truncated): truncated 5' long terminal repeat (LTR) from HIV-1
    928..1049    +  polyA_signal   SV40 poly(A) signal: SV40 polyadenylation signal
   1089..1224    +  rep_origin     SV40 ori: SV40 origin of replication
   1245..1263    -  promoter       T7 promoter: promoter for bacteriophage T7 RNA polymerase
   1271..1426    +  CDS            lacZα (fragment): LacZα fragment of β-galactosidase; lacZ fragment
   1431..1859    +  rep_origin     f1 ori (sequence partly withheld): f1 bacteriophage origin of replication; arrow indicates direction of (+) strand synthesis
   1912..2016    +  promoter       AmpR promoter: bla
   2017..2877    +  CDS            AmpR: β-lactamase; bla; confers resistance to ampicillin, carbenicillin, and related antibiotics
   3048..3636    +  rep_origin     ori: high-copy-number ColE1/pMB1/pBR322/pUC origin of replication
   3819..3911    +  CDS            lacI (fragment): lac repressor; lacI; The lac repressor binds to the lac operator to inhibit transcription in E. coli. This inhibition can be relieved by adding lactose or isopropyl-β-D-thiogalactopyranoside (IPTG).
   3924..3945    +  protein_bind   CAP binding site: CAP binding activates transcription in the presence of cAMP. E. coli catabolite activator protein
   3960..3990    +  promoter       lac promoter: promoter for the E. coli lac operon
   3994..4016    +  protein_bind   lac operator (fragment): The lac repressor binds to the lac operator to inhibit transcription in E. coli. This inhibition can be relieved by adding lactose or isopropyl-β-D-thiogalactopyranoside (IPTG). lac repressor encoded by lacI
   4059..4077    +  promoter       T3 promoter: promoter for bacteriophage T3 RNA polymerase
   4105..4331    +  promoter       RSV promoter: Rous sarcoma virus enhancer/promoter
   4332..4512    +  LTR            5' LTR (truncated): truncated 5' long terminal repeat (LTR) from HIV-1
   4559..4684    +  misc_feature   HIV-1 Ψ: packaging signal of human immunodeficiency virus type 1
   4668..5031    +  CDS            HIV-1 gag (fragment): gag protein from human immunodeficiency virus 1; gag
   5177..5410    +  misc_feature   RRE: The Rev response element (RRE) of HIV-1 allows for Rev-dependent mRNA export from the nucleus to the cytoplasm.
   5787..5887    +  CDS            Rev (fragment): human immunodeficiency virus 1 (HIV-1) Rev protein; rev; enhances nuclear export of unspliced and incompletely spliced viral mRNAs
   5906..6022    +  misc_feature   cPPT/CTS: central polypurine tract and central termination sequence of HIV-1
   6056..6076    +  protein_bind   attB4: mutant version of attB; core recombination site for the Gateway® BP reaction BP Clonase™
   6076..7287    +  promoter       UbC promoter: human ubiquitin C promoter
   7291..7309    -  protein_bind   attB5 (fragment): mutant version of attB; core recombination site for the Gateway® BP reaction BP Clonase™
   7324..8094    +  CDS            miniTurbo: N-terminally truncated mutant of the E. coli biotin ligase BioID engineered for improved catalytic efficiency (Branon et al., 2018)
   8143..8167    +  protein_bind   attB1: mutant version of attB; recombination site for the Gateway® BP reaction BP Clonase™
   8173..10236   +  CDS            SCYL3 (fragment): PACE1_HUMAN - Also known as PACE1. Experimental evidence at protein level: Swiss-Prot protein existence level 1. May play a role in regulating cell adhesion/migration complexes in migrating cells. From Homo sapiens (Human).
  10241..10265   -  protein_bind   attB2: mutant version of attB; recombination site for the Gateway® BP reaction BP Clonase™
  10295..10883   +  misc_feature   WPRE: woodchuck hepatitis virus posttranscriptional regulatory element
  10897..11396   +  promoter       PGK promoter: mouse phosphoglycerate kinase 1 promoter
  11417..485     +  CDS            PuroR (across the origin): puromycin N-acetyltransferase; pac from Streptomyces alboniger; confers resistance to puromycin
>Addgene plasmid #170606 | p663-UBC-miniTurbo-V5-SCYL3_IDG-K | addgene full sequence | sequence record 335812 | Addgene NGS Result
CGGACCGCCACATCGAGCGGGTCACCGAGCTGCAAGAACTCTTCCTCACGCGCGTCGGGCTCGACATCGG
CAAGGTGTGGGTCGCGGACGACGGCGCCGCGGTGGCGGTCTGGACCACGCCGGAGAGCGTCGAAGCGGGG
GCGGTGTTCGCCGAGATCGGCCCGCGCATGGCCGAGTTGAGCGGTTCCCGGCTGGCCGCGCAGCAACAGA
TGGAAGGCCTCCTGGCGCCGCACCGGCCCAAGGAGCCCGCGTGGTTCCTGGCCACCGTCGGCGTCTCGCC
CGACCACCAGGGCAAGGGTCTGGGCAGCGCCGTCGTGCTCCCCGGAGTGGAGGCGGCCGAGCGCGCCGGG
GTGCCCGCCTTCCTGGAGACCTCCGCGCCCCGCAACCTCCCCTTCTACGAGCGGCTCGGCTTCACCGTCA
CCGCCGACGTCGAGGTGCCCGAAGGACCGCGCACCTGGTGCATGACCCGCAAGCCCGGTGCCTGACGCCC
GCCCCACGACCCGCAGCGCCCGACCGAAAGGAGCGCACGACCCCATGCATCTCGAGGGCCCGGTACCTTT
AAGACCAATGACTTACAAGGCAGCTGTAGATCTTAGCCACTTTTTAAAAGAAAAGGGGGGACTGGAAGGG
CTAGCTCACTCCCAACGAAGACAAGATCTGCTTTTTGCTTGTACTGGGTCTCTCTGGTTAGACCAGATCT
GAGCCTGGGAGCTCTCTGGCTAACTAGGGAACCCACTGCTTAAGCCTCAATAAAGCTTGCCTTGAGTGCT
TCAAGTAGTGTGTGCCCGTCTGTTGTGTGACTCTGGTAACTAGAGATCCCTCAGACCCTTTTAGTCAGTG
TGGAAAATCTCTAGCAGTAGTAGTTCATGTCATCTTATTATTCAGTATTTATAACTTGCAAAGAAATGAA
TATCAGAGAGTGAGAGGAACTTGTTTATTGCAGCTTATAATGGTTACAAATAAAGCAATAGCATCACAAA
TTTCACAAATAAAGCATTTTTTTCACTGCATTCTAGTTGTGGTTTGTCCAAACTCATCAATGTATCTTAT
CATGTCTGGCTCTAGCTATCCCGCCCCTAACTCCGCCCATCCCGCCCCTAACTCCGCCCAGTTCCGCCCA
TTCTCCGCCCCATGGCTGACTAATTTTTTTTATTTATGCAGAGGCCGAGGCCGCCTCGGCCTCTGAGCTA
TTCCAGAAGTAGTGAGGAGGCTTTTTTGGAGGCCTAGGGACGTACCCAATTCGCCCTATAGTGAGTCGTA
TTACGCGCGCTCACTGGCCGTCGTTTTACAACGTCGTGACTGGGAAAACCCTGGCGTTACCCAACTTAAT
CGCCTTGCAGCACATCCCCCTTTCGCCAGCTGGCGTAATAGCGAAGAGGCCCGCACCGATCGCCCTTCCC
AACAGTTGCGCAGCCTGAATGGCGAATGGG
[124 nt withheld, positions 1431-1554]
C
[91 nt withheld, positions 1556-1646]
A
[49 nt withheld, positions 1648-1696]
CCTTTGACGTTGGAGTCCACGTTCTTT
[37 nt withheld, positions 1724-1760]
ACCCTATCTCGGTCTATTCTTTTGATTTATAAGGGATTTTGCCGATTTCGGCCTATTGGTTAAAAAATGA
GCTGATTTAACAAAAATTTAACGCGAATTTTAACAAAATATTAACGCTTACAATTTAGGTGGCACTTTTC
GGGGAAATGTGCGCGGAACCCCTATTTGTTTATTTTTCTAAATACATTCAAATATGTATCCGCTCATGAG
ACAATAACCCTGATAAATGCTTCAATAATATTGAAAAAGGAAGAGTATGAGTATTCAACATTTCCGTGTC
GCCCTTATTCCCTTTTTTGCGGCATTTTGCCTTCCTGTTTTTGCTCACCCAGAAACGCTGGTGAAAGTAA
AAGATGCTGAAGATCAGTTGGGTGCACGAGTGGGTTACATCGAACTGGATCTCAACAGCGGTAAGATCCT
TGAGAGTTTTCGCCCCGAAGAACGTTTTCCAATGATGAGCACTTTTAAAGTTCTGCTATGTGGCGCGGTA
TTATCCCGTATTGACGCCGGGCAAGAGCAACTCGGTCGCCGCATACACTATTCTCAGAATGACTTGGTTG
AGTACTCACCAGTCACAGAAAAGCATCTTACGGATGGCATGACAGTAAGAGAATTATGCAGTGCTGCCAT
AACCATGAGTGATAACACTGCGGCCAACTTACTTCTGACAACGATCGGAGGACCGAAGGAGCTAACCGCT
TTTTTGCACAACATGGGGGATCATGTAACTCGCCTTGATCGTTGGGAACCGGAGCTGAATGAAGCCATAC
CAAACGACGAGCGTGACACCACGATGCCTGTAGCAATGGCAACAACGTTGCGCAAACTATTAACTGGCGA
ACTACTTACTCTAGCTTCCCGGCAACAATTAATAGACTGGATGGAGGCGGATAAAGTTGCAGGACCACTT
CTGCGCTCGGCCCTTCCGGCTGGCTGGTTTATTGCTGATAAATCTGGAGCCGGTGAGCGTGGGTCTCGCG
GTATCATTGCAGCACTGGGGCCAGATGGTAAGCCCTCCCGTATCGTAGTTATCTACACGACGGGGAGTCA
GGCAACTATGGATGAACGAAATAGACAGATCGCTGAGATAGGTGCCTCACTGATTAAGCATTGGTAACTG
TCAGACCAAGTTTACTCATATATACTTTAGATTGATTTAAAACTTCATTTTTAATTTAAAAGGATCTAGG
TGAAGATCCTTTTTGATAATCTCATGACCAAAATCCCTTAACGTGAGTTTTCGTTCCACTGAGCGTCAGA
CCCCGTAGAAAAGATCAAAGGATCTTCTTGAGATCCTTTTTTTCTGCGCGTAATCTGCTGCTTGCAAACA
AAAAAACCACCGCTACCAGCGGTGGTTTGTTTGCCGGATCAAGAGCTACCAACTCTTTTTCCGAAGGTAA
CTGGCTTCAGCAGAGCGCAGATACCAAATACTGTTCTTCTAGTGTAGCCGTAGTTAGGCCACCACTTCAA
GAACTCTGTAGCACCGCCTACATACCTCGCTCTGCTAATCCTGTTACCAGTGGCTGCTGCCAGTGGCGAT
AAGTCGTGTCTTACCGGGTTGGACTCAAGACGATAGTTACCGGATAAGGCGCAGCGGTCGGGCTGAACGG
GGGGTTCGTGCACACAGCCCAGCTTGGAGCGAACGACCTACACCGAACTGAGATACCTACAGCGTGAGCT
ATGAGAAAGCGCCACGCTTCCCGAAGGGAGAAAGGCGGACAGGTATCCGGTAAGCGGCAGGGTCGGAACA
GGAGAGCGCACGAGGGAGCTTCCAGGGGGAAACGCCTGGTATCTTTATAGTCCTGTCGGGTTTCGCCACC
TCTGACTTGAGCGTCGATTTTTGTGATGCTCGTCAGGGGGGCGGAGCCTATGGAAAAACGCCAGCAACGC
GGCCTTTTTACGGTTCCTGGCCTTTTGCTGGCCTTTTGCTCACATGTTCTTTCCTGCGTTATCCCCTGAT
TCTGTGGATAACCGTATTACCGCCTTTGAGTGAGCTGATACCGCTCGCCGCAGCCGAACGACCGAGCGCA
GCGAGTCAGTGAGCGAGGAAGCGGAAGAGCGCCCAATACGCAAACCGCCTCTCCCCGCGCGTTGGCCGAT
TCATTAATGCAGCTGGCACGACAGGTTTCCCGACTGGAAAGCGGGCAGTGAGCGCAACGCAATTAATGTG
AGTTAGCTCACTCATTAGGCACCCCAGGCTTTACACTTTATGCTTCCGGCTCGTATGTTGTGTGGAATTG
TGAGCGGATAACAATTTCACACAGGAAACAGCTATGACCATGATTACGCCAAGCGCGCAATTAACCCTCA
CTAAAGGGAACAAAAGCTGGAGCTGCAAGCTTAATGTAGTCTTATGCAATACTCTTGTAGTCTTGCAACA
TGGTAACGATGAGTTAGCAACATGCCTTACAAGGAGAGAAAAAGCACCGTGCATGCCGATTGGTGGAAGT
AAGGTGGTACGATCGTGCCTTATTAGGAAGGCAACAGACGGGTCTGACATGGATTGGACGAACCACTGAA
TTGCCGCATTGCAGAGATATTGTATTTAAGTGCCTAGCTCGATACATAAACGGGTCTCTCTGGTTAGACC
AGATCTGAGCCTGGGAGCTCTCTGGCTAACTAGGGAACCCACTGCTTAAGCCTCAATAAAGCTTGCCTTG
AGTGCTTCAAGTAGTGTGTGCCCGTCTGTTGTGTGACTCTGGTAACTAGAGATCCCTCAGACCCTTTTAG
TCAGTGTGGAAAATCTCTAGCAGTGGCGCCCGAACAGGGACTTGAAAGCGAAAGGGAAACCAGAGGAGCT
CTCTCGACGCAGGACTCGGCTTGCTGAAGCGCGCACGGCAAGAGGCGAGGGGCGGCGACTGGTGAGTACG
CCAAAAATTTTGACTAGCGGAGGCTAGAAGGAGAGAGATGGGTGCGAGAGCGTCAGTATTAAGCGGGGGA
GAATTAGATCGCGATGGGAAAAAATTCGGTTAAGGCCAGGGGGAAAGAAAAAATATAAATTAAAACATAT
AGTATGGGCAAGCAGGGAGCTAGAACGATTCGCAGTTAATCCTGGCCTGTTAGAAACATCAGAAGGCTGT
AGACAAATACTGGGACAGCTACAACCATCCCTTCAGACAGGATCAGAAGAACTTAGATCATTATATAATA
CAGTAGCAACCCTCTATTGTGTGCATCAAAGGATAGAGATAAAAGACACCAAGGAAGCTTTAGACAAGAT
AGAGGAAGAGCAAAACAAAAGTAAGACCACCGCACAGCAAGCGGCCGCTGATCTTCAGACCTGGAGGAGG
AGATATGAGGGACAATTGGAGAAGTGAATTATATAAATATAAAGTAGTAAAAATTGAACCATTAGGAGTA
GCACCCACCAAGGCAAAGAGAAGAGTGGTGCAGAGAGAAAAAAGAGCAGTGGGAATAGGAGCTTTGTTCC
TTGGGTTCTTGGGAGCAGCAGGAAGCACTATGGGCGCAGCGTCAATGACGCTGACGGTACAGGCCAGACA
ATTATTGTCTGGTATAGTGCAGCAGCAGAACAATTTGCTGAGGGCTATTGAGGCGCAACAGCATCTGTTG
CAACTCACAGTCTGGGGCATCAAGCAGCTCCAGGCAAGAATCCTGGCTGTGGAAAGATACCTAAAGGATC
AACAGCTCCTGGGGATTTGGGGTTGCTCTGGAAAACTCATTTGCACCACTGCTGTGCCTTGGAATGCTAG
TTGGAGTAATAAATCTCTGGAACAGATTTGGAATCACACGACCTGGATGGAGTGGGACAGAGAAATTAAC
AATTACACAAGCTTAATACACTCCTTAATTGAAGAATCGCAAAACCAGCAAGAAAAGAATGAACAAGAAT
TATTGGAATTAGATAAATGGGCAAGTTTGTGGAATTGGTTTAACATAACAAATTGGCTGTGGTATATAAA
ATTATTCATAATGATAGTAGGAGGCTTGGTAGGTTTAAGAATAGTTTTTGCTGTACTTTCTATAGTGAAT
AGAGTTAGGCAGGGATATTCACCATTATCGTTTCAGACCCACCTCCCAACCCCGAGGGGACCCGACAGGC
CCGAAGGAATAGAAGAAGAAGGTGGAGAGAGAGACAGAGACAGATCCATTCGATTAGTGAACGGATCTCG
ACGGTATCGGTTAACTTTTAAAAGAAAAGGGGGGATTGGGGGGTACAGTGCAGGGGAAAGAATAGTAGAC
ATAATAGCAACAGACATACAAACTAAAGAATTACAAAAACAAATTACAAAATTCAAAATTTTATCGTCCA
GTGTGGTGGAATTCTGCAGATATCACAACTTTGTATAGAAAAGTTGGCCTCCGCGCCGGGTTTTGGCGCC
TCCCGCGGGCGCCCCCCTCCTCACGGCGAGCGCTGCCACGTCAGACGAAGGGCGCAGCGAGCGTCCTGAT
CCTTCCGCCCGGACGCTCAGGACAGCGGCCCGCTGCTCATAAGACTCGGCCTTAGAACCCCAGTATCAGC
AGAAGGACATTTTAGGACGGGACTTGGGTGACTCTAGGGCACTGGTTTTCTTTCCAGAGAGCGGAACAGG
CGAGGAAAAGTAGTCCCTTCTCGGCGATTCTGCGGAGGGATCTCCGTGGGGCGGTGAACGCCGATGATTA
TATAAGGACGCGCCGGGTGTGGCACAGCTAGTTCCGTCGCAGCCGGGATTTGGGTCGCGGTTCTTGTTTG
TGGATCGCTGTGATCGTCACTTGGTGAGTAGCGGGCTGCTGGGCTGGCCGGGGCTTTCGTGGCCGCCGGG
CCGCTCGGTGGGACGGAAGCGTGTGGAGAGACCGCCAAGGGCTGTAGTCTGGGTCCGCGAGCAAGGTTGC
CCTGAACTGGGGGTTGGGGGGAGCGCAGCAAAATGGCGGCTGTTCCCGAGTCTTGAATGGAAGACGCTTG
TGAGGCGGGCTGTGAGGTCGTTGAAACAAGGTGGGGGGCATGGTGGGCGGCAAGAACCCAAGGTCTTGAG
GCCTTCGCTAATGCGGGAAAGCTCTTATTCGGGTGAGATGGGCTGGGGCACCATCTGGGGACCCTGACGT
GAAGTTTGTCACTGACTGGAGAACTCGGTTTGTCGTCTGTTGCGGGGGCGGCAGTTATGGCGGTGCCGTT
GGGCAGTGCACCCGTACCTTTGGGAGCGCGCGCCCTCGTCGTGTCGTGACGTCACCCGTTCTGTTGGCTT
ATAATGCAGGGTGGGGCCACCTGCCGGTAGGTGTGCGGTAGGCTTTTCTCCGTCGCAGGACGCAGGGTTC
GGGCCTAGGGTAGGCTCTCCTGAATCGACAGGCGCCGGACCTCTGGTGAGGGGAGGGATAAGTGAGGCGT
CAGTTTCTTTGGTCGGTTTTATGTACCTATCTTCTTAAGTAGCTGAAGCTCCGGTTTTGAACTATGCGCT
CGGGGTTGGCGAGTGTGTTTTGTGAAGTTTTTTAGGCACCTTTTGAAATGTAATCATTTGGGTCAATATG
TAATTTTCAGTGTTAGACTAGTAAATTGTCCGCTAAATTCTGGCCGTTTTTGGCTTTTTTGTTAGACGGC
CAACTTTTGTATACAAAGTGGGCCACCATGGGAATCCCGCTGCTGAACGCTAAACAGATTCTGGGACAGC
TGGACGGCGGGAGCGTGGCAGTCCTGCCTGTGGTCGACTCCACCAATCAGTACCTGCTGGATCGAATCGG
CGAGCTGAAGAGTGGGGATGCTTGCATTGCAGAATATCAGCAGGCAGGGAGAGGAAGCAGAGGGAGGAAA
TGGTTCTCTCCTTTTGGAGCTAACCTGTACCTGAGTATGTTTTGGCGCCTGAAGCGGGGACCAGCAGCAA
TCGGCCTGGGCCCGGTCATCGGAATTGTCATGGCAGAAGCGCTGCGAAAGCTGGGAGCAGACAAGGTGCG
AGTCAAATGGCCCAATGACCTGTATCTGCAGGATAGAAAGCTGGCAGGCATCCTGGTGGAGCTGGCCGGA
ATAACAGGCGATGCTGCACAGATCGTCATTGGCGCCGGGATTAACGTGGCTATGAGGCGCGTGGAGGAAA
GCGTGGTCAATCAGGGCTGGATCACACTGCAGGAAGCAGGGATTAACCTGGACAGGAATACTCTGGCCGC
TATGCTGATCCGAGAGCTGCGGGCAGCCCTGGAACTGTTCGAGCAGGAAGGCCTGGCTCCATATCTGTCA
CGGTGGGAGAAGCTGGATAACTTCATCAATAGACCCGTGAAGCTGATCATTGGGGACAAAGAGATTTTCG
GGATTAGCCGGGGGATTGATAAACAGGGAGCCCTGCTGCTGGAACAGGACGGAGTTATCAAACCCTGGAT
GGGCGGAGAAATCAGTCTGCGGTCTGCCGAAAAGGCTAGCGGCAAGCCCATCCCCAACCCCCTGCTGGGC
CTGGACAGCACCACAAGTTTGTACAAAAAAGCAGGCTCCACCATGGGATCAGAGAACAGTGCTTTAAAGA
GCTATACACTGAGAGAACCACCATTTACCTTACCCTCTGGACTTGCTGTTTATCCCGCTGTACTGCAAGA
TGGCAAATTTGCTTCAGTTTTTGTGTATAAGAGAGAAAATGAAGACAAGGTTAATAAAGCTGCCAAGCAT
TTGAAGACACTTCGTCACCCTTGCTTGCTAAGATTTTTATCTTGTACTGTGGAAGCGGATGGCATTCATC
TTGTCACTGAGCGAGTACAGCCCCTGGAAGTGGCTTTGGAAACATTGTCTTCTGCAGAGGTCTGTGCTGG
GATCTATGACATATTGCTGGCTCTTATCTTCCTTCATGACAGAGGACACCTAACACACAATAATGTCTGT
TTATCATCTGTGTTTGTGAGTGAAGATGGACACTGGAAGCTAGGAGGAATGGAAACTGTTTGTAAAGTTT
CTCAGGCCACACCAGAGTTTCTGAGGAGTATTCAGTCAATAAGAGACCCAGCATCTATCCCTCCTGAAGA
GATGTCTCCAGAATTCACAACTCTCCCAGAGTGTCATGGACATGCCCGGGATGCCTTTTCATTTGGAACA
TTGGTGGAAAGTTTGCTCACAATCTTAAATGAACAGGTTTCAGCGGATGTTCTCTCCAGCTTTCAACAGA
CCTTGCACTCAACTTTGCTGAATCCCATTCCAAAATGTCGGCCAGCGCTCTGCACCTTACTATCTCATGA
CTTCTTCAGAAATGATTTTCTGGAAGTTGTGAATTTCTTGAAAAGTTTAACATTGAAGAGTGAAGAGGAG
AAAACGGAATTCTTTAAATTTCTGCTGGACAGAGTCAGCTGCTTGTCAGAGGAATTGATAGCTTCAAGGT
TGGTGCCTCTTCTGCTTAATCAGTTGGTGTTTGCAGAGCCAGTGGCTGTTAAGAGTTTTCTTCCTTATCT
GCTTGGCCCCAAAAAAGATCATGCGCAGGGAGAAACTCCTTGCTTGCTCTCACCAGCCCTGTTCCAGTCA
CGGGTGATCCCCGTGCTTCTCCAGTTGTTTGAAGTTCATGAAGAGCATGTGCGGATGGTGCTGCTGTCTC
ACATCGAGGCCTACGTGGAGCACTTCACTCAGGAGCAGCTGAAGAAAGTCATCTTGCCACAGGTTTTGCT
GGGCCTGCGTGATACTAGTGATTCCATTGTGGCAATTACTCTGCATAGCCTAGCAGTGCTGGTCTCTCTG
CTTGGACCAGAGGTGGTTGTGGGAGGAGAACGAACCAAGATCTTCAAACGCACTGCCCCAAGTTTTACTA
AAAATACTGACCTTTCTCTAGAAGGTGATCCATTTTCTCAGCCTATTAAATTTCCCATAAACGGACTCTC
AGATGTAAAAAATACTTCGGAGGACAGTGAAAACTTCCCATCAAGTTCTAAAAAGTCTGAGGAGTGGCCT
GACTGGAGTGAACCTGAGGAGCCTGAAAATCAAACTGTCAACATACAGATTTGGCCTAGAGAACCTTGTG
ATGATGTCAAGTCCCAGTGCACTACCTTGGATGTGGAAGAGTCATCTTGGGATGACTGCGAGCCCAGCAG
CTTAGATACTAAAGTAAACCCAGGAGGTGGAATCACTGCTACAAAACCTGTTACCTCAGCGGAGCAGAAG
CCTATTCCTGCTTTGCTTTCACTCACTGAAGAGTCTATGCCTTGGAAATCAAGCTTACCCCAAAAGATTA
GCCTTGTACAAAGGGGGGATGACGCAGACCAAATCGAGCCGCCAAAAGTGTCATCACAAGAAAGGCCCCT
TAAGGTTCCATCAGAACTTGGTTTAGGAGAGGAATTCACCATTCAAGTAAAAAAGAAGCCAGTAAAAGAT
CCTGAGATGGATTGGTTTGCTGATATGATCCCAGAAATTAAGCCTTCTGCTGCTTTTCTTATATTACCTG
AACTGAGGACAGAAATGGTCCCAAAAAAGGATGATGTCTCCCCAGTGATGCAGTTTTCCTCAAAATTTGC
TGCAGCAGAAATTACTGAGGGAGAGGCTGAAGGCTGGGAAGAAGAAGGGGAGCTGAACTGGGAAGATAAT
AACTGGTAGGACCCAGCTTTCTTGTACAAAGTGGTGATATCCAGCACAGTGGCGGCCGCTCGACAATCAA
CCTCTGGATTACAAAATTTGTGAAAGATTGACTGGTATTCTTAACTATGTTGCTCCTTTTACGCTATGTG
GATACGCTGCTTTAATGCCTTTGTATCATGCTATTGCTTCCCGTATGGCTTTCATTTTCTCCTCCTTGTA
TAAATCCTGGTTGCTGTCTCTTTATGAGGAGTTGTGGCCCGTTGTCAGGCAACGTGGCGTGGTGTGCACT
GTGTTTGCTGACGCAACCCCCACTGGTTGGGGCATTGCCACCACCTGTCAGCTCCTTTCCGGGACTTTCG
CTTTCCCCCTCCCTATTGCCACGGCGGAACTCATCGCCGCCTGCCTTGCCCGCTGCTGGACAGGGGCTCG
GCTGTTGGGCACTGACAATTCCGTGGTGTTGTCGGGGAAGCTGACGTCCTTTCCATGGCTGCTCGCCTGT
GTTGCCACCTGGATTCTGCGCGGGACGTCCTTCTGCTACGTCCCTTCGGCCCTCAATCCAGCGGACCTTC
CTTCCCGCGGCCTGCTGCCGGCTCTGCGGCCTCTTCCGCGTCTTCGCCTTCGCCCTCAGACGAGTCGGAT
CTCCCTTTGGGCCGCCTCCCCGCCTGGAATTCTACCGGGTAGGGGAGGCGCTTTTCCCAAGGCAGTCTGG
AGCATGCGCTTTAGCAGCCCCGCTGGGCACTTGGCGCTACACAAGTGGCCTCTGGCCTCGCACACATTCC
ACATCCACCGGTAGGCGCCAACCGGCTCCGTTCTTTGGTGGCCCCTTCGCGCCACCTTCTACTCCTCCCC
TAGTCAGGAAGTTCCCCCCCGCCCCGCAGCTCGCGTCGTGCAGGACGTGACAAATGGAAGTAGCACGTCT
CACTAGTCTCGTGCAGATGGACAGCACCGCTGAGCAATGGAAGCGGGTAGGCCTTTGGGGCAGCGGCCAA
TAGCAGCTTTGCTCCTTCGCTTTCTGGGCTCAGAGGCTGGGAAGGGGTGGGTCCGGGGGCGGGCTCAGGG
GCGGGCTCAGGGGCGGGGCGGGCGCCCGAAGGTCCTCCGGAGGCCCGGCATTCTGCACGCTTCAAAAGCG
CACGTCTGCCGCGCTGTTCTCCTCTTCCTCATCTCCGGGCCTTTCGACCTGCAGCCCAAGCTTACCATGA
CCGAGTACAAGCCCACGGTGCGCCTCGCCACCCGCGACGACGTCCCCAGGGCCGTACGCACCCTCGCCGC
CGCGTTCGCCGACTACCCCGCCACGCGCCACACCGTCGATC
